>Addgene plasmid #18310 | T4 Lysozyme A42K WT* | addgene partial sequence | sequence record 24098 | 3primeUP
CTANGAAAAGCCCGCTCATTAGGCGGGCTCAGATCTGCTCATGTTTGACAGCTTATCATCGATAAGCTTC
GGCAATAAATTCTTGATATGTTTTCATATGTTTCCTTTAAATATTTTAATTAGTAATTGTCTATTCAAGT
AATTGTGAATATACTATCACAATTCCAAGAGAAAGTAAACAGCTTTATAGATTTTTATACGCGTCCCAAG
TGCCAGTTCTAAACGTTGTAATGACTCGTTTTGCGCGATTAGGTGTTTGATTATACCATCTACTTTTAGC
TAAGTTAACTGCTGCTTCATCCCAGCGTTTTTGTTGAAGCATACGTAAAGAGTTAGTAAATCCTGCCACA
CCGGTTTCTCCCATTTGGAAAACCATATTAATCAATGCAGCGCGACGAACCGCATCAAGAGAATCATAAA
CCGGTTTTAATTTAGCATTTCTCAGAATTCCGCGAACAGCAGCATCAACATCCTGATTAAAGAGTTTTTC
AGCCTCATCTTTTGTAATTACACCATTAGTATTACGCCCAATAGCTTTATCTAATTCAGATTTTTTAGCA
TTAAGTGATGGACTTTTTGTAAGCAAATGACCGATGCCAATAGTGTAATAGCCTTCTGTGTCTTTATAGA
TTTTAAGTCTAAGACCTTCATCTATACGTAACATTTCAAATATATTCATAATACCTCCTAAGCATCGATG
GATCCTGTTTCCTGTGTGAAATTGTTATCCGCTCACAATTCCACACATTATACGAGCCGATGATTAATTG
TCAACAGGGGGATGGGGAGTAAGCTGATCCTGTTTCCTGTGTGAAATTGTTATCCGCTCACAATTCCACA
CATTATACGAGCCGATGATTAATTGTCAACAGGGGGATGGGGAGTAAGCTCATCGATGGATCGACCGGGG
TTNCCCGGGGGGGAAATGGGTANNCCGCTCCCAANTNCCCCNCNTTATACGAGCCGGAAGCNTAAAGNGN
NAANGCCCGGGGGGGCCNAAGGAGGGANCTAACTTACATTAATNGCGNTGCGCNCNCNGCCCGCTTTCCA
GTCGGGAAACCNGNCGNGCCAGGACNCCATCGAAAGGGGGCAAANCCTTTCNCGGNNNGGCAGNAAACCC
CCCGGAAAA
