[The description below was written by a language model from this plasmid's Addgene catalogue record.]
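Description:
T4 Lysozyme A42K WT* is a bacterial expression plasmid built on the pHS1403 backbone (about 5 kb without the insert). It carries a mutant form of the bacteriophage T4 lysozyme gene (gene e). The plasmid is maintained at high copy number in E. coli and is selected with ampicillin. The record does not name the origin of replication or the promoter that drives expression, and no feature table is provided, so the regulatory elements of the backbone cannot be described from the available information.

The insert is roughly 600 bp and was cloned by restriction digestion between a 5′ BamHI site and a 3′ HindIII site, both of which remain intact. According to the depositor's comments, the BamHI site lies 27 bp from the start codon and the HindIII site lies 115 bp beyond the stop codon, so the fragment includes short flanking untranslated sequence and can be excised or swapped as a cassette. The coding sequence carries the substitution A42K, an alanine-to-lysine change at position 42, in the "WT*" background. In the T4 lysozyme literature, WT* generally refers to the cysteine-free pseudo-wild-type protein used as a reference background for mutants, although the record does not define the term. No fusion tags or reporters are listed.

The record does not state an intended use. A single point mutant in a bacterial expression vector would be suited to producing the variant protein recombinantly, for example to study how the substitution affects protein structure, stability or folding.
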