Addgene plasmid #18310: T4 Lysozyme A42K WT*
Depositing lab: Brian Matthews. Depositing organization: University of Oregon.
Backbone
  Vector backbone: pHS1403
  Backbone size w/o insert (bp): 5000
  Vector type: Bacterial Expression
Growth in bacteria
  Bacterial resistance: Ampicillin, 100 μg/mL
  Growth temperature: 37°C
  Growth strain: DH5alpha
  Copy number: High Copy
Gene/Insert
  Gene/Insert name: T4 Lysozyme (alt name: DH57 TA)
  Species: Bacteriophage T4
  Insert size (bp): 600
  Mutation: A42K WT*
  GenBank ID: NP_049736
  Entrez Gene: e (a.k.a. T4p123)
  Cloning method: Restriction Enzyme; 5′ cloning site BamHI (not destroyed); 3′ cloning site HindIII (not destroyed)
  Sequencing primers: 5′ na; 3′ GGCGTATCACGAGGCCC
Terms and licenses: Academic/Nonprofit Terms; Industry Terms: Not Available to Industry
Depositor comments: The BamHI site is 27 bp from the ATG and the HindIII site is 115 bp from the stop.
How to cite: T4 Lysozyme A42K WT* was a gift from Brian Matthews (Addgene plasmid # 18310 ; http://n2t.net/addgene:18310 ; RRID:Addgene_18310)
